Addgene plasmid #222551: pPB-cT3G-cERP2-MEIOSIN
Purpose: PiggyBac transposon plasmid for doxycycline inducible expression of MEIOSIN
Depositing lab: George Church. Depositing organization: Harvard Medical School. Publication: Induction of Meiosis from Human Pluripotent Stem Cells. Pierson Smela M, Adams J, Ma C, Breimann L, Widocki U, Shioda T, Church GM. bioRxiv 2024.05.31.596483 10.1101/2024.05.31.596483.
Backbone
  Vector backbone: pPB-cT3G-cERP2
  Vector type: Mammalian Expression
  Selectable markers: Puromycin
Growth in bacteria
  Bacterial resistance: Ampicillin, 100 μg/mL
  Growth temperature: 37°C
  Growth strain: DH5alpha
  Copy number: High Copy
Gene/Insert
  Gene/Insert name: MEIOSIN
  Species: H. sapiens (human)
  Entrez Gene: LOC388553
  Cloning method: Gateway Cloning
Terms and licenses: Academic/Nonprofit Terms; Industry Terms: Not Available to Industry
Depositor comments: Please visit https://doi.org/10.1101/2024.05.31.596483 for bioRxiv preprint.
How to cite: pPB-cT3G-cERP2-MEIOSIN was a gift from George Church (Addgene plasmid # 222551 ; http://n2t.net/addgene:222551 ; RRID:Addgene_222551)
