[The description below was written by a language model from this plasmid's Addgene catalogue record and pLannotate feature annotations shown in this document.]
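Description:
pPB-cT3G-cERP2-MEIOSIN is a mammalian expression plasmid built on the pPB-cT3G-cERP2 backbone, described by the depositor as a PiggyBac transposon vector for doxycycline-inducible expression of human MEIOSIN. It is maintained in E. coli through a high-copy ColE1/pUC-type origin and an ampicillin resistance gene (β-lactamase with its own promoter). The automated feature table does not annotate the PiggyBac terminal repeats, so their positions cannot be read from this record. It does pick up several short backbone remnants (lacZα, lacI, rop, bom, lac promoter/operator) and small fragment matches to a yeast SNR52 promoter and a gRNA scaffold, which are probably incidental.

The payload consists of two divergently oriented units. In the forward direction, a third-generation Tet-responsive promoter (TRE3G-type, with a minimal promoter segment) drives the full MEIOSIN coding sequence. The insert is flanked by attB1 and attB2 sites left by Gateway cloning and is followed by a short partial match to an HA epitope tag and an SV40 polyadenylation signal. On the opposite strand, a CMV enhancer fused to the EF-1α core promoter drives a reverse tetracycline transactivator (rtTA3-type, with VP16-derived activation repeats) followed by the puromycin N-acetyltransferase gene and a second SV40 poly(A) signal. The element linking the two coding sequences is not annotated. The plasmid therefore carries the inducer-responsive promoter, the transactivator and the mammalian selection marker together. After transposase-mediated genomic integration and puromycin selection, adding doxycycline switches on MEIOSIN, a transcriptional regulator that acts with STRA8 to activate meiotic genes. The associated work concerns inducing meiosis from human pluripotent stem cells.
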