Features (pLannotate 1.2.2; 27 found; start..end, strand, type, name):
      9..257     +  promoter       TRE3GV promoter (fragment): 3rd-generation Tet-responsive promoter that can be activated by binding of Tet-On® 3G, optimized for retroviral and lentiviral vectors
    264..305     +  promoter       tight TRE promoter (fragment): Tet-responsive promoter PTight, consisting of seven tet operator sequences followed by the minimal CMV promoter
    368..392     +  protein_bind   attB1: mutant version of attB; recombination site for the Gateway® BP reaction BP Clonase™
    399..2312    +  CDS            MEIOSIN: MEIOS_HUMAN - Also known as BHMG1. Protein inferred from homology: Swiss-Prot protein existence level 3. Gatekeeper of meiotic initiation in both male and female germ cells. In complex with STRA8, directly activates the transcription of a subset of critical meiotic genes playing a central role in cell-cycle switching from mitosis to meiosis. Temporal expression of MEIOSIN is required for meiotic entry decision. From Homo sapiens (Human).
   2316..2340    -  protein_bind   attB2: mutant version of attB; recombination site for the Gateway® BP reaction BP Clonase™
   2342..2370    +  CDS            3xHA (fragment): three tandem HA epitope tags
   2408..2430    +  promoter       SNR52 promoter (fragment): promoter for the S. cerevisiae small nucleolar RNA gene SNR52
   2450..2473    +  misc_RNA       gRNA scaffold (fragment): guide RNA scaffold for the Streptococcus pyogenes CRISPR/Cas9 system
   2534..2668    -  polyA_signal   SV40 poly(A) signal: SV40 polyadenylation signal
   2981..3138    +  CDS            lacZα (fragment): LacZα fragment of β-galactosidase; lacZ fragment
   3144..3243    -  misc_feature   bom (fragment): basis of mobility region from pBR322
   3347..3382    -  CDS            rop (fragment): Rop protein, which maintains plasmids at low copy number; rop
   3478..3582    +  promoter       AmpR promoter: bla
   3583..4443    +  CDS            AmpR: β-lactamase; bla; confers resistance to ampicillin, carbenicillin, and related antibiotics
   4614..5202    +  rep_origin     ori: high-copy-number ColE1/pMB1/pBR322/pUC origin of replication
   5385..5477    +  CDS            lacI (fragment): lac repressor; lacI; The lac repressor binds to the lac operator to inhibit transcription in E. coli. This inhibition can be relieved by adding lactose or isopropyl-β-D-thiogalactopyranoside (IPTG).
   5483..5566    +  CDS            lacI (fragment): lac repressor; lacI; The lac repressor binds to the lac operator to inhibit transcription in E. coli. This inhibition can be relieved by adding lactose or isopropyl-β-D-thiogalactopyranoside (IPTG).
   5579..5600    +  protein_bind   CAP binding site: CAP binding activates transcription in the presence of cAMP. E. coli catabolite activator protein
   5615..5645    +  promoter       lac promoter: promoter for the E. coli lac operon
   5653..5669    +  protein_bind   lac operator: The lac repressor binds to the lac operator to inhibit transcription in E. coli. This inhibition can be relieved by adding lactose or isopropyl-β-D-thiogalactopyranoside (IPTG). lac repressor encoded by lacI
   5957..6038    -  polyA_signal   SV40 poly(A) signal: SV40 polyadenylation signal
   6061..6144    -  CDS            large T antigen (fragment): large T antigen from SV40 (simian virus 40)
   6158..6754    -  CDS            pac: PUAC_STRAD - Protein predicted: Swiss-Prot protein existence level 4. Detoxification of puromycin. From Streptomyces alboniger.
   6827..6937    -  CDS            VP48: 3 tandem repeats of the minimal activation domain of herpes simplex virus VP16 (Cheng et al., 2013)
   6867..7564    -  CDS            rtTA3 (fragment): reverse tetracycline transactivator 3 activates expression from Tet-responsive promoters in the presence of doxycycline
   7617..7828    -  promoter       EF-1α core promoter: core promoter for human elongation factor EF-1α
   7829..8208    -  enhancer       CMV enhancer: human cytomegalovirus immediate early enhancer
>Addgene plasmid #222551 | pPB-cT3G-cERP2-MEIOSIN | addgene full sequence | sequence record 442469 | Addgene NGS Result
ATCACCTCGAGTTTACTCCCTATCAGTGATAGAGAACGTATGAAGAGTTTACTCCCTATCAGTGATAGAG
AACGTATGCAGACTTTACTCCCTATCAGTGATAGAGAACGTATAAGGAGTTTACTCCCTATCAGTGATAG
AGAACGTATGACCAGTTTACTCCCTATCAGTGATAGAGAACGTATCTACAGTTTACTCCCTATCAGTGAT
AGAGAACGTATATCCAGTTTACTCCCTATCAGTGATAGAGAACGTATAAGCTTGCCTATATAAGCAGAGC
TCGTTTAGTGAACCGTCAGATCGCCTGGAGACGCCATCCACGCTGTTTTGACCTCCATAGAAGACACCGG
GACCGATCCAGCCTACCACAAGTTTGTACAAAAAAGCAGGCTGCCACCATGTTTGGTTCCAGCAGATACT
TGGGTTCCTCTGAACAGCCCAGAGCTAATTCACTGGGTCCCAGTGACAGGACCTTGGTTTTGTGCTCCCT
AGTGGAAGGGGAAGATAAGGTCAACCCCTCCGAACCACATGGACTGAGAATGGAGGAGAAATGGTTGCTC
AAAGGAAAACTGAGGAATCAGAGGAACCAAAACAAGCTCCTGTCCCCAAACAAGAAGCAGAGGAAAAACC
ACACTAGCAAGCTGCAAGAGTTGGCACTGCTGCTGCCCATAGCCCTGAAGACGGGGACCAAGAAGCTCAC
AAAGAAGGAGATTCTGGTGCATGTCCTGCAGTACATTCAGTACCTCCAGAGAAACATCGATGCCGCCAAG
GCCTTGTTCAAATGCCACATCACCACTGGGGAAGGTGGACTTGCGGGGCTGGGTCAGAAACCAGCCTGGG
GCCCAGCCAGGCGGAGGAGACACTCTACCCCCTCCAGCTCCCCAAGCTCTCAGAAGTCCTGTCTCCAGGG
GGCGTGCCAGAAGCCTCGGAAGAAGAAGCTGACCCAGGCATCAGAAAGCCAGACTCGGACCCCGAAGCCT
CGCCGCTCTCTGGCCCTGAACAAGCCTGAGAAGCTGGTGGCCCCATCCCCAGACCAGAAAGGAAGTGGCA
CAGGGGGGACCACTACCCCTCCAAGGTGCCCTGACTCCTGCGGTCACCCGAGGCCTGCATCATCCTCACC
TCCAGGTGACAGAAAAGGAGGACAGTCCCAGCTGACGCTGTTGGATCTGGCCGAGGACACCATCCACTGT
GACATCTCAAGCTGCTGGTGCCAGGGCAGTGTCCAGGATGACGCACCTTTCCCTGCGCTCCTGGCTCAGG
AAGATGTGGCGAGGATCCATTTTCTCAACAAGACCCAGCCCCATCCCAGGCAGAAGCTGGTGTTCTATGA
TTCCAGCGAGGATGTGGACAAAGGGTCCCTAGACGCTGACCCTTGGCTCCCTGCCTGGACCCCAGAGAAC
AGCCCCCAAGGGAGCCCACTGTTCCTGGGGCCTCCCCAGATTGATGTCTGGAGTGGAACAGGCCACCCAA
GTGAGATCCTCGGGCTCAGCCCTAGCCTTTTCAGCTCCCCAGGGAAACTGCTGCCAGACGAGATCTTGGA
GGATGACATGGAGTACCTGACCCAAGCGGCTTTCTTTGAAGAAGTGTGCTTAGATCTGGAGTCTTCACCT
TCAGCCTACACGCAGGAGGCTCCACAGGAAAAGGACACAGCCTCCAAGGCCCCCAAAGACCCTCCTGAGT
CCCACAGCCTGCACCGGTCCTCAGTCTCGCTGGACCACTGCTACCTCTCGCTGAGCGGGAACAGCAAGGC
GCCATCATCATCTTCTAGCTCTAGCTCAAGCAGTTCATCATCAGAGGACAGCGACTCGGAGCCCCTGTGG
AAGCAGCGAGAGGATATGCAGGCCAACCCTGTGGGCACGCCGGGCTCCAGCGAAGAGGACGAAGACACCA
CATGGACCCCCACCCGGCTGGCCTCACCCCTGCTGGCAGCTGAGAAAAAGGCCACGAAGGGCCAAGTAGC
CAGGGCCCCTGTGAAGCCCAAGGAGAAGAAGAAAGGCCCCTGCCCACCCCAGATGAAGAAGAAGTGTGTC
AACGGCTTCATCATGTTCTGCAGGATGAACCGGAAGCAGTACATCCGATCCTGCCCTGGAACCGCTTCCA
CAGCTGCCACCAAGGAGCTGGCCCAGCTGTGGCGGGTGATGACCCAGCAGGAGCGGAGGCCATACTGCAC
CAAGGCTCGCAGGTTCAGCCGCCAGCACAACCGCATCGTGAAGCAGGACGGCTCCAGCAGCGAGGCTGAG
GACTGGGAGACGCCAAAGCCCTTCTACCAGCTGCTGGCCGAGAAGGCCTTGCCGCTGCCCCCGCACCTCC
AGTGAACCCAGCTTTCTTGTACAAAGTGGTATACCCATACGATGTTCCAGATTACGCTTAGTAATGAGAA
ATACTCAGAAGATGTCACTCACCATAGTCCGCAGTGAAAGATAAATGATCCACACTCATTGAAACTTGAG
TTTTAGAGCTAGAAATAGCAAGTAGGCCACTGAGCAAGAACTATGAATGAGATCTTTAGACATATTGCGG
CCGCTTTCTCCGCGATCCAGACATGATAAGATACATTGATGAGTTTGGACAAACCAAAACTAGAATGCAG
TGAAAAAAATGCCTTATTTGTGAAATTTGTGATGCTATTGCCTTATTTGTAACCATTATAAGCTGCAATA
AACAAGTTATCTATAACAAGAAAATATATATATAATAAGTTATCACGTAAGTAGAACATGAAATAACAAT
ATAATTATCGTATGAGTTAAATCTTAAAAGTCACGTAAAAGATAATCATGCGTCATTTTGACTCACGCGG
TCGTTATAGTTCAAAATCAGTGACACTTACCGCATTGACAAGCACGCCTCACGGGAGCTCCAAGCGGCGA
CTGAGATGTCCTAAATGCACAGCGACGGATTCGCGCTATTTAGAAAGAGAGAGCAATATTTCAAGAATGC
ATGCGTCAATTTTACGCAGACTATCTTTCTAGGGTTAAGAATTCACTGGCCGTCGTTTTACAACGTCGTG
ACTGGGAAAACCCTGGCGTTACCCAACTTAATCGCCTTGCAGCACATCCCCCTTTCGCCAGCTGGCGTAA
TAGCGAAGAGGCCCGCACCGATCGCCCTTCCCAACAGTTGCGCAGCCTGAATGGCGAATGGCGCCTGATG
CGGTATTTTCTCCTTACGCATCTGTGCGGTATTTCACACCGCATATGGTGCACTCTCAGTACAATCTGCT
CTGATGCCGCATAGTTAAGCCAGCCCCGACACCCGCCAACACCCGCTGACGCGCCCTGACGGGCTTGTCT
GCTCCCGGCATCCGCTTACAGACAAGCTGTGACCATGTCTCCGGGAGCTGCATGTGTCAGAGGTTTTCAC
CGTCATCACCGAAACACGCGAGTTCGAAAGGGCCTCGTGATACGCCTATTTTTATAGGTTAATGTCATGA
TAATAATGGTTTCTTAGACGTCAGGTGGCACTTTTCGGGGAAATGTGCGCGGAACCCCTATTTGTTTATT
TTTCTAAATACATTCAAATATGTATCCGCTCATGAGACAATAACCCTGATAAATGCTTCAATAATATTGA
AAAAGGAAGAGTATGAGTATTCAACATTTCCGTGTCGCCCTTATTCCCTTTTTTGCGGCATTTTGCCTTC
CTGTTTTTGCTCACCCAGAAACGCTGGTGAAAGTAAAAGATGCTGAAGATCAGTTGGGTGCACGAGTGGG
TTACATCGAACTGGATCTCAACAGCGGTAAGATCCTTGAGAGTTTTCGCCCCGAAGAACGTTTTCCAATG
ATGAGCACTTTTAAAGTTCTGCTATGTGGCGCGGTATTATCCCGTATTGACGCCGGGCAAGAGCAACTCG
GTCGCCGCATACACTATTCTCAGAATGACTTGGTTGAGTACTCACCAGTCACAGAAAAGCATCTTACGGA
TGGCATGACAGTAAGAGAATTATGCAGTGCTGCCATAACCATGAGTGATAACACTGCGGCCAACTTACTT
CTGACAACGATCGGAGGACCGAAGGAGCTAACCGCTTTTTTGCACAACATGGGGGATCATGTAACTCGCC
TTGATCGTTGGGAACCGGAGCTGAATGAAGCCATACCAAACGACGAGCGTGACACCACGATGCCTGTAGC
AATGGCAACAACGTTGCGCAAACTATTAACTGGCGAACTACTTACTCTAGCTTCCCGGCAACAATTAATA
GACTGGATGGAGGCGGATAAAGTTGCAGGACCACTTCTGCGCTCGGCCCTTCCGGCTGGCTGGTTTATTG
CTGATAAATCTGGAGCCGGTGAGCGTGGTTCACGCGGTATCATTGCAGCACTGGGGCCAGATGGTAAGCC
CTCCCGTATCGTAGTTATCTACACGACGGGGAGTCAGGCAACTATGGATGAACGAAATAGACAGATCGCT
GAGATAGGTGCCTCACTGATTAAGCATTGGTAACTGTCAGACCAAGTTTACTCATATATACTTTAGATTG
ATTTAAAACTTCATTTTTAATTTAAAAGGATCTAGGTGAAGATCCTTTTTGATAATCTCATGACCAAAAT
CCCTTAACGTGAGTTTTCGTTCCACTGAGCGTCAGACCCCGTAGAAAAGATCAAAGGATCTTCTTGAGAT
CCTTTTTTTCTGCGCGTAATCTGCTGCTTGCAAACAAAAAAACCACCGCTACCAGCGGTGGTTTGTTTGC
CGGATCAAGAGCTACCAACTCTTTTTCCGAAGGTAACTGGCTTCAGCAGAGCGCAGATACCAAATACTGT
TCTTCTAGTGTAGCCGTAGTTAGGCCACCACTTCAAGAACTCTGTAGCACCGCCTACATACCTCGCTCTG
CTAATCCTGTTACCAGTGGCTGCTGCCAGTGGCGATAAGTCGTGTCTTACCGGGTTGGACTCAAGACGAT
AGTTACCGGATAAGGCGCAGCGGTCGGGCTGAACGGGGGGTTCGTGCACACAGCCCAGCTTGGAGCGAAC
GACCTACACCGAACTGAGATACCTACAGCGTGAGCTATGAGAAAGCGCCACGCTTCCCGAAGGGAGAAAG
GCGGACAGGTATCCGGTAAGCGGCAGGGTCGGAACAGGAGAGCGCACGAGGGAGCTTCCAGGGGGAAACG
CCTGGTATCTTTATAGTCCTGTCGGGTTTCGCCACCTCTGACTTGAGCGTCGATTTTTGTGATGCTCGTC
AGGGGGGCGGAGCCTATGGAAAAACGCCAGCAACGCGGCCTTTTTACGGTTCCTGGCCTTTTGCTGGCCT
TTTGCTCACATGTTCTTTCCTGCGTTATCCCCTGATTCTGTGGATAACCGTATTACCGCCTTTGAGTGAG
CTGATACCGCTCGCCGCAGCCGAACGACCGAGCGCAGCGAGTCAGTGAGCGAGGAAGCGGATGAGCGCCC
AATACGCAAACCGCCTCTCACCGCGCGTTGGCCGATTCATTAATGCAGCTGGCACGACAGGTTTCCCGAC
TGGAAAGCGGGCAGTGAGCGCAACGCAAACCGCCTCTCCCCGCGCGTTGGCCGATTCATTAATGCAGCTG
GCACGACAGGTTTCCCGACTGGAAAGCGGGCAGTGAGCGCAACGCAATTAATGTGAGTTAGCTCACTCAT
TAGGCACCCCAGGCTTTACACTTTATGCTTCCGGCTCGTATGTTGTGTGGAATTGTGAGCGGATAACAAT
TTCACACAGGAAACAGCTATGACCATGATTACGCCAAGGTCGACTTAACCCTAGAAAGATAATCATATTG
TGACGTACGTTAAAGATAATCATGCGTAAAATTGACGCATGTGTTTTATCGGTCTGTATATCGAGGTTTA
TTTATTAATTTGAATAGATATTAAGTTTTATTATATTTACACTTACATACTAATAATAAATTCAACAAAC
AATTTATTTATGTTTATTTATTTATTAAAAAAAAACAAAAACTCAAAATTTCTTCTATAAAGTAACAAAA
CTTTTAGCAGTGAAAAAAATGCTTTATTTGTGAAATTTGTGATGCTATTGCTTTATTTGTAACCATTATA
AGCTGCAATAAACAAGTTAACAACAACAATTGCATTCATTTTATGTTTCAGGTTCAGGGGGAGGTGTGGG
AGGTTTTTTAAAGCAAGTAAAACCTCTACAAATGTGGTATGGCTGATTATGATCCTCTGGAGATTCATGC
GCCAGGTTTTCTGGTCATGCACCACGTTCGTGGGCCCTCAGGAACCTCCACGTCAGCGGTAACTGTGAAG
CCCAGTCGCTCGTAAAAAGGAAGATTCCGGGGAGCACTGGTTTCGAGGAACGCCGGCACGCCAGCCCGTT
CCGCGGCCTCAACACCAGGAAGAACGACAGCGCTTCCCAAACCTTTACCTTGGTGATCTGGGCTGACACC
GACAGTGGCAAGAAACCACGCAGGCTCCTTTGGTCTATGAGGAGCCAGCAAGCCCTCCATTTGCTGTTGT
GCCGCCAACCTACTCCCTGACAGCTCGGCCATCCGCGGACCTATTTCCGCGAACACTGCGCCGGCTTCGA
CGCTTTCCGGAGTAGTCCAGACCGCAACTGCGGCACCATCGTCCGCAACCCAAACTTTACCAATGTCCAG
ACCCACGCGCGTAAGAAACAGCTCTTGCAACTCAGTTACCCTCTCTATGTGTCTGTCCGGATCTACGGTA
TGGCGGGTCGCTGGATAATCTGCAAATGCTGCGGCAAGTGTTCGGACAGCCCGTGGTACATCGTCACGGG
TAGCGAGCCTAACAGTGGGCTTATATTCCGTCATGGGGCCGGGGTTCTCCTCCACGTCGCCGGCCTGCTT
CAGCAGGCTGAAGTTGGTGGCGCCGCTGCCCCCGGGGAGCATGTCAAGGTCAAAATCGTCAAGAGCGTCA
GCAGGCAGCATATCAAGGTCAAAGTCGTCAAGGGCATCGGCTGGGAGCATGTCTAAGTCAAAATCGTCAA
GGGCGTCGGTCGGCCCGCCGCTTTCGCACTTTAGCTGTTTCTCCAGGCCACATATGATTAGTTCCAGGCC
GAAAAGGAAGGCAGGTTCGGCTCCCTGCCGGTCGAACAGCTCAATTGCTTGTTTCAGAAGTGGGGGCATA
GAATCGGTGGTAGGTGTCTCTCTTTCCTCTTTTGCTACTTGATGCTCCTGTTCCTCCAATACGCAGCCCA
GTGTAAAGTGGCCCACGGCGGACAGAGCGTACAGTGCGTTCTCCAGGGAGAAGCCTTGCTGACACAGGAA
CGCGAGCTGATTTTCCAGGGTTTCGTACTGTTTCTCTGTTGGGCGGGTGCCGAGATGCACTTTAGCCCCG
TCACGATGTGAGAGGAGAGCACAGCGGTATGACTTGGCGTTGTTCCGCAGAAAGTCTTGCCATGACTCGC
CTTCCAGGGGGCAGGAGTGGGTATGATGCCTGTCCAGCATCTCGATTGGCAGGGCATCGAGCAGGGCCCG
CTTGTTCTTCACGTGCCAGTACAGGGTAGGCTGCTCAACTCCCAGCTTTTGAGCGAGTTTCCTTGTCGTC
AGGCCTTCGATACCGACTCCATTGAGTAATTCCAGAGCAGAGTTTATGACTTTGCTCTTGTCCAGTCTAG
ACATCTTATCGTCATCGTCTTTGTAATCCATGGTGGCGGATCCCGCGTCACGACACCTGTGTTCTGGCGG
CAAACCCGTTGCGAAAAAGAACGTTCACGGCGACTACTGCACTTATATACGGTTCTCCCCCACCCTCGGG
AAAAAGGCGGAGCCAGTACACGACATCACTTTCCCAGTTTACCCCGCGCCACCTTCTCTAGGCACCGGTT
CAATTGCCGACCCCTCCCCCCAACTTCTCGGGCACTGTGGGCCATGTGCGCTCTGCCCCATGGTAATAGC
CATGACTAATACGTAGATGTACTGCCAAGTAGGAAAGTGCCATAAGGTCATGTACTGGGCATAATGCCAG
GCGGGCCATTTACCGTCATTGACGTCAATAGGGGGCGTACTTGGCATATGATACACTTGATGTACTGCCA
AGTGGGCAGTTTACCGTAAATACTCCACCCATTGACGTCAATGGAAAGTGCCTATTGGCGTTACTATGGG
AACATACGTCATTATTGACGTCAATGGGCGGGGGTCGTTGGGCGGTCAGCCAGGCGGGCCATTTACCGTA
AGTTATGTAACGCGGAACTCCATATATGGGCTATGAACTAATGACCCCGTAATTGATTACTATTAATAAC
TAGTCAATAATCAATGTCATAAGCTCTAATCGCATAATCGAGCTAAGAGCGATTAATATGCTTAGCTAGC
TTAGCTAAGCTAGATTTCTCTATTCTCCCACAATATATAGCAGCTATTAGCTTAGCAGTCCGAATACGAT
CGTCCACGATCCATAAGCGTAACACATTTGAGTAGCGACTGACGGGCACCGGAGCCACTCGAGTGGAATT
